Addgene plasmid #212019: pcDNA3/F-tractin=mStayGold
Purpose: For filamentous actin labeling. Alternatively, the F-tractin gene can be replaced with a target molecule gene for C-terminal tagging with mStayGold through a linker [(GGGGS)3] (denoted as ‘=’).
Depositing lab: Atsushi Miyawaki. Depositing organization: RIKEN Center for Brain Science. Publication: StayGold variants for molecular fusion and membrane-targeting applications. Ando R, Shimozono S, Ago H, Takagi M, Sugiyama M, Kurokawa H, Hirano M, Niino Y, Ueno G, Ishidate F, Fujiwara T, Okada Y, Yamamoto M, Miyawaki A. Nat Methods. 2023 Nov 30. doi: 10.1038/s41592-023-02085-6. PubMed 38036853.
Backbone
  Vector backbone: pcDNA3
  Backbone manufacturer: Thermo Fisher
  Backbone size w/o insert (bp): 900
  Total vector size (bp): 6276
  Vector type: Mammalian Expression
  Selectable markers: Neomycin (select with G418)
Growth in bacteria
  Bacterial resistance: Ampicillin, 100 μg/mL
  Growth temperature: 37°C
  Growth strain: DH5alpha
  Copy number: High Copy
Gene/Insert
  Gene/Insert name: F-tractin
  Species: R. norvegicus (rat)
  Insert size (bp): 6276
  Promoter: CMV
  Tag / fusion protein: mStayGold (C terminal on insert)
  Cloning method: Restriction Enzyme; 5′ cloning site HindIII (not destroyed); 3′ cloning site XhoI (not destroyed)
  Sequencing primers: 5′ T7; 3′ sp6
Terms and licenses: Academic/Nonprofit Terms; Industry Terms: Not Available to Industry
Depositor comments: Please visit https://doi.org/10.21203/rs.3.rs-2941917/v1 for ResearchSquare preprint.
How to cite: pcDNA3/F-tractin=mStayGold was a gift from Atsushi Miyawaki (Addgene plasmid # 212019 ; http://n2t.net/addgene:212019 ; RRID:Addgene_212019)
