[The description below was written by a language model from this plasmid's Addgene catalogue record and pLannotate feature annotations shown in this document.]
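Description:
pcDNA3/F-tractin=mStayGold is a mammalian expression plasmid of about 6.3 kb built on the pcDNA3 backbone. It produces a fluorescent probe for filamentous actin. It is propagated in E. coli from a high-copy ColE1/pUC-type origin under ampicillin selection (AmpR with its own bla promoter), and it also carries an f1 origin. For selecting stably transfected mammalian cells, an SV40 early promoter drives the neomycin phosphotransferase gene, which confers G418 resistance and is terminated by an SV40 poly(A) signal.

The expression cassette uses the human CMV immediate-early enhancer and promoter and ends with the bovine growth hormone poly(A) signal. The insert sits between HindIII and XhoI sites, both retained, and is flanked by T7 and SP6 promoters that serve as sequencing primer sites. The coding region begins with F-tractin, a short actin-binding peptide listed as rat in origin. The annotation software detected it as a fragment of Itpka (inositol trisphosphate 3-kinase A), matched to the mouse homologue. F-tractin is joined through a flexible (GGGGS)3 linker, written as "=" in the name, to mStayGold at the C terminus. The feature table does not annotate mStayGold, but the unannotated stretch between the Itpka fragment and the SP6 promoter is where it would be expected to lie. The backbone and insert sizes in the catalogue fields appear to be entered inconsistently, so only the total size is reliable.

The plasmid is intended for labelling F-actin in mammalian cells. It can also serve as a tagging template: replacing F-tractin with another gene yields a C-terminal mStayGold fusion through the same linker.
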