Features (pLannotate 1.2.2; 22 found; start..end, strand, type, name):
     28..80      -  misc_feature   bom (fragment): basis of mobility region from pBR322
    235..614     +  enhancer       CMV enhancer: human cytomegalovirus immediate early enhancer
    615..818     +  promoter       CMV promoter: human cytomegalovirus (CMV) immediate early promoter
    814..847     +  LTR            5' LTR (truncated) (fragment): truncated 5' long terminal repeat (LTR) from HIV-1
    863..881     +  promoter       T7 promoter: promoter for bacteriophage T7 RNA polymerase
    880..1011    +  CDS            Itpka (fragment): IP3KA_MOUSE - Experimental evidence at protein level: Swiss-Prot protein existence level 1. From Mus musculus (Mouse).
   1093..1120    -  misc_feature   MCS (fragment): pBluescript multiple cloning site
   1828..1846    -  promoter       SP6 promoter: promoter for bacteriophage SP6 RNA polymerase
   1872..2096    +  polyA_signal   bGH poly(A) signal: bovine growth hormone polyadenylation signal
   2100..2121    +  promoter       SV40 promoter (fragment): SV40 enhancer and early promoter
   2142..2570    +  rep_origin     f1 ori (sequence partly withheld): f1 bacteriophage origin of replication; arrow indicates direction of (+) strand synthesis
   2584..2913    +  promoter       SV40 promoter: SV40 enhancer and early promoter
   2980..3771    +  CDS            neo: KKA2_KLEPN - Also known as kan, nptII. Experimental evidence at protein level: Swiss-Prot protein existence level 1. Resistance to kanamycin, neomycin, paromomycin, ribostamycin, butirosin and gentamicin B. From Klebsiella pneumoniae.
   3795..3953    +  CDS            ble (fragment): BLE_KLEPN - Experimental evidence at protein level: Swiss-Prot protein existence level 1. Binding protein with a strong affinity to the bleomycin family of antibiotics. Binds to CL990; an antimitotic-antibiotic compound. From Klebsiella pneumoniae.
   3948..4069    +  polyA_signal   SV40 poly(A) signal: SV40 polyadenylation signal
   4142..4158    -  protein_bind   lac operator: The lac repressor binds to the lac operator to inhibit transcription in E. coli. This inhibition can be relieved by adding lactose or isopropyl-β-D-thiogalactopyranoside (IPTG). lac repressor encoded by lacI
   4166..4196    -  promoter       lac promoter: promoter for the E. coli lac operon
   4211..4232    -  protein_bind   CAP binding site: CAP binding activates transcription in the presence of cAMP. E. coli catabolite activator protein
   4245..4337    -  CDS            lacI (fragment): lac repressor; lacI; The lac repressor binds to the lac operator to inhibit transcription in E. coli. This inhibition can be relieved by adding lactose or isopropyl-β-D-thiogalactopyranoside (IPTG).
   4520..5108    -  rep_origin     ori: high-copy-number ColE1/pMB1/pBR322/pUC origin of replication
   5279..6139    -  CDS            AmpR: β-lactamase; bla; confers resistance to ampicillin, carbenicillin, and related antibiotics
   6140..6244    -  promoter       AmpR promoter: bla
>Addgene plasmid #212019 | pcDNA3/F-tractin=mStayGold | addgene full sequence | sequence record 419223 | Addgene NGS Result
GACGGATCGGGAGATCTCCCGATCCCCTATGGTGCACTCTCAGTACAATCTGCTCTGATGCCGCATAGTT
AAGCCAGTATCTGCTCCCTGCTTGTGTGTTGGAGGTCGCTGAGTAGTGCGCGAGCAAAATTTAAGCTACA
ACAAGGCAAGGCTTGACCGACAATTGCATGAAGAATCTGCTTAGGGTTAGGCGTTTTGCGCTGCTTCGCG
ATGTACGGGCCAGATATACGCGTTGACATTGATTATTGACTAGTTATTAATAGTAATCAATTACGGGGTC
ATTAGTTCATAGCCCATATATGGAGTTCCGCGTTACATAACTTACGGTAAATGGCCCGCCTGGCTGACCG
CCCAACGACCCCCGCCCATTGACGTCAATAATGACGTATGTTCCCATAGTAACGCCAATAGGGACTTTCC
ATTGACGTCAATGGGTGGAGTATTTACGGTAAACTGCCCACTTGGCAGTACATCAAGTGTATCATATGCC
AAGTACGCCCCCTATTGACGTCAATGACGGTAAATGGCCCGCCTGGCATTATGCCCAGTACATGACCTTA
TGGGACTTTCCTACTTGGCAGTACATCTACGTATTAGTCATCGCTATTACCATGGTGATGCGGTTTTGGC
AGTACATCAATGGGCGTGGATAGCGGTTTGACTCACGGGGATTTCCAAGTCTCCACCCCATTGACGTCAA
TGGGAGTTTGTTTTGGCACCAAAATCAACGGGACTTTCCAAAATGTCGTAACAACTCCGCCCCATTGACG
CAAATGGGCGGTAGGCGTGTACGGTGGGAGGTCTATATAAGCAGAGCTCTCTGGCTAACTAGAGAACCCA
CTGCTTACTGGCTTATCGAAATTAATACGACTCACTATAGGGAGACCCAAGCTTGCCACCATGGCGCGAC
CACGGGGCGCGGGGCCCTGCAGCCCCGGGTTGGAGCGGGCTCCGCGCCGGAGCGTCGGGGAGCTGCGCCT
GCTCTTCGAAGCGCGCTGCGCCGCAGTCGCCGCCGCAGCGGCTGCAGGGGGGCTAGCGGGTACCGATGGT
GGAGGCGGTTCAGGCGGAGGTGGCTCTGGCGGTGGCGGATCGATCGAATTCCTGCAGCCCGGGGGATCCA
TGGTGTCTACAGGCGAGGAGCTGTTTACCGGCGTGGTGCCCTTCAAGTTCCAGCTGAAGGGCACCATCAA
CGGCAAGAGCTTCACCGTGGAAGGCGAGGGCGAGGGCAATAGCCACGAGGGCAGCCACAAAGGCAAGTAC
GTGTGCACCAGCGGCAAACTGCCAATGTCTTGGGCCGCCCTGGGAACTAGCTTCGGCTATGGCATGAAGT
ACTACACCAAGTACCCCAGCGGCCTGAAGAACTGGTTCCACGAGGTGATGCCCGAGGGCTTCACCTACGA
CAGACACATCCAGTACAAGGGCGACGGCAGCATCCACGCCAAGCACCAGCACTTCATGAAGAACGGCACC
TACCACAACATCGTGGAGTTCACCGGCCAGGACTTCAAGGAGAACAGCCCCGTGCTGACCGGCGACATGG
ACGTGAGCCTGCCCAACGAGGTGCAGCACATCCCCATAGATGACGGCGTGGAGTGCACAGTGACCCTGCA
GTACCCTCTGCTGAGCGACGAGAGCAAGTGCGTGGAGGCCTACCAGAACACCATCATCAAGCCCCTGCAC
AATCAGCCAGCCCCCGATGTGCCATTCCACTGGATCAGAAAGCAGTACACCCAGAGCAAGGACGACACCG
AGGAGAGAGACCACATCATCCAGAGCGAGACCCTGGAGGCCCACCTGTAACTCGAGCATGCATCTAGAGG
GCCCTATTCTATAGTGTCACCTAAATGCTAGAGCTCGCTGATCAGCCTCGACTGTGCCTTCTAGTTGCCA
GCCATCTGTTGTTTGCCCCTCCCCCGTGCCTTCCTTGACCCTGGAAGGTGCCACTCCCACTGTCCTTTCC
TAATAAAATGAGGAAATTGCATCGCATTGTCTGAGTAGGTGTCATTCTATTCTGGGGGGTGGGGTGGGGC
AGGACAGCAAGGGGGAGGATTGGGAAGACAATAGCAGGCATGCTGGGGATGCGGTGGGCTCTATGGCTTC
TGAGGCGGAAAGAACCAGCTGGGGCTCTAGGGGGTATCCCC
[124 nt withheld, positions 2142-2265]
C
[91 nt withheld, positions 2267-2357]
A
[49 nt withheld, positions 2359-2407]
CCTTTGACGTTGGAGTCCACGTTCTTT
[37 nt withheld, positions 2435-2471]
ACCCTATCTCGGTCTATTCTTTTGATTTATAAGGGATTTTGCCGATTTCGGCCTATTGGTTAAAAAATGA
GCTGATTTAACAAAAATTTAACGCGAATTAATTCTGTGGAATGTGTGTCAGTTAGGGTGTGGAAAGTCCC
CAGGCTCCCCAGCAGGCAGAAGTATGCAAAGCATGCATCTCAATTAGTCAGCAACCAGGTGTGGAAAGTC
CCCAGGCTCCCCAGCAGGCAGAAGTATGCAAAGCATGCATCTCAATTAGTCAGCAACCATAGTCCCGCCC
CTAACTCCGCCCATCCCGCCCCTAACTCCGCCCAGTTCCGCCCATTCTCCGCCCCATGGCTGACTAATTT
TTTTTATTTATGCAGAGGCCGAGGCCGCCTCTGCCTCTGAGCTATTCCAGAAGTAGTGAGGAGGCTTTTT
TGGAGGCCTAGGCTTTTGCAAAAAGCTCCCGGGAGCTTGTATATCCATTTTCGGATCTGATCAAGAGACA
GGATGAGGATCGTTTCGCATGATTGAACAAGATGGATTGCACGCAGGTTCTCCGGCCGCTTGGGTGGAGA
GGCTATTCGGCTATGACTGGGCACAACAGACAATCGGCTGCTCTGATGCCGCCGTGTTCCGGCTGTCAGC
GCAGGGGCGCCCGGTTCTTTTTGTCAAGACCGACCTGTCCGGTGCCCTGAATGAACTGCAGGACGAGGCA
GCGCGGCTATCGTGGCTGGCCACGACGGGCGTTCCTTGCGCAGCTGTGCTCGACGTTGTCACTGAAGCGG
GAAGGGACTGGCTGCTATTGGGCGAAGTGCCGGGGCAGGATCTCCTGTCATCTCACCTTGCTCCTGCCGA
GAAAGTATCCATCATGGCTGATGCAATGCGGCGGCTGCATACGCTTGATCCGGCTACCTGCCCATTCGAC
CACCAAGCGAAACATCGCATCGAGCGAGCACGTACTCGGATGGAAGCCGGTCTTGTCGATCAGGATGATC
TGGACGAAGAGCATCAGGGGCTCGCGCCAGCCGAACTGTTCGCCAGGCTCAAGGCGCGCATGCCCGACGG
CGAGGATCTCGTCGTGACCCATGGCGATGCCTGCTTGCCGAATATCATGGTGGAAAATGGCCGCTTTTCT
GGATTCATCGACTGTGGCCGGCTGGGTGTGGCGGACCGCTATCAGGACATAGCGTTGGCTACCCGTGATA
TTGCTGAAGAGCTTGGCGGCGAATGGGCTGACCGCTTCCTCGTGCTTTACGGTATCGCCGCTCCCGATTC
GCAGCGCATCGCCTTCTATCGCCTTCTTGACGAGTTCTTCTGAGCGGGACTCTGGGGTTCGAAATGACCG
ACCAAGCGACGCCCAACCTGCCATCACGAGATTTCGATTCCACCGCCGCCTTCTATGAAAGGTTGGGCTT
CGGAATCGTTTTCCGGGACGCCGGCTGGATGATCCTCCAGCGCGGGGATCTCATGCTGGAGTTCTTCGCC
CACCCCAACTTGTTTATTGCAGCTTATAATGGTTACAAATAAAGCAATAGCATCACAAATTTCACAAATA
AAGCATTTTTTTCACTGCATTCTAGTTGTGGTTTGTCCAAACTCATCAATGTATCTTATCATGTCTGTAT
ACCGTCGACCTCTAGCTAGAGCTTGGCGTAATCATGGTCATAGCTGTTTCCTGTGTGAAATTGTTATCCG
CTCACAATTCCACACAACATACGAGCCGGAAGCATAAAGTGTAAAGCCTGGGGTGCCTAATGAGTGAGCT
AACTCACATTAATTGCGTTGCGCTCACTGCCCGCTTTCCAGTCGGGAAACCTGTCGTGCCAGCTGCATTA
ATGAATCGGCCAACGCGCGGGGAGAGGCGGTTTGCGTATTGGGCGCTCTTCCGCTTCCTCGCTCACTGAC
TCGCTGCGCTCGGTCGTTCGGCTGCGGCGAGCGGTATCAGCTCACTCAAAGGCGGTAATACGGTTATCCA
CAGAATCAGGGGATAACGCAGGAAAGAACATGTGAGCAAAAGGCCAGCAAAAGGCCAGGAACCGTAAAAA
GGCCGCGTTGCTGGCGTTTTTCCATAGGCTCCGCCCCCCTGACGAGCATCACAAAAATCGACGCTCAAGT
CAGAGGTGGCGAAACCCGACAGGACTATAAAGATACCAGGCGTTTCCCCCTGGAAGCTCCCTCGTGCGCT
CTCCTGTTCCGACCCTGCCGCTTACCGGATACCTGTCCGCCTTTCTCCCTTCGGGAAGCGTGGCGCTTTC
TCATAGCTCACGCTGTAGGTATCTCAGTTCGGTGTAGGTCGTTCGCTCCAAGCTGGGCTGTGTGCACGAA
CCCCCCGTTCAGCCCGACCGCTGCGCCTTATCCGGTAACTATCGTCTTGAGTCCAACCCGGTAAGACACG
ACTTATCGCCACTGGCAGCAGCCACTGGTAACAGGATTAGCAGAGCGAGGTATGTAGGCGGTGCTACAGA
GTTCTTGAAGTGGTGGCCTAACTACGGCTACACTAGAAGAACAGTATTTGGTATCTGCGCTCTGCTGAAG
CCAGTTACCTTCGGAAAAAGAGTTGGTAGCTCTTGATCCGGCAAACAAACCACCGCTGGTAGCGGTGGTT
TTTTTGTTTGCAAGCAGCAGATTACGCGCAGAAAAAAAGGATCTCAAGAAGATCCTTTGATCTTTTCTAC
GGGGTCTGACGCTCAGTGGAACGAAAACTCACGTTAAGGGATTTTGGTCATGAGATTATCAAAAAGGATC
TTCACCTAGATCCTTTTAAATTAAAAATGAAGTTTTAAATCAATCTAAAGTATATATGAGTAAACTTGGT
CTGACAGTTACCAATGCTTAATCAGTGAGGCACCTATCTCAGCGATCTGTCTATTTCGTTCATCCATAGT
TGCCTGACTCCCCGTCGTGTAGATAACTACGATACGGGAGGGCTTACCATCTGGCCCCAGTGCTGCAATG
ATACCGCGAGACCCACGCTCACCGGCTCCAGATTTATCAGCAATAAACCAGCCAGCCGGAAGGGCCGAGC
GCAGAAGTGGTCCTGCAACTTTATCCGCCTCCATCCAGTCTATTAATTGTTGCCGGGAAGCTAGAGTAAG
TAGTTCGCCAGTTAATAGTTTGCGCAACGTTGTTGCCATTGCTACAGGCATCGTGGTGTCACGCTCGTCG
TTTGGTATGGCTTCATTCAGCTCCGGTTCCCAACGATCAAGGCGAGTTACATGATCCCCCATGTTGTGCA
AAAAAGCGGTTAGCTCCTTCGGTCCTCCGATCGTTGTCAGAAGTAAGTTGGCCGCAGTGTTATCACTCAT
GGTTATGGCAGCACTGCATAATTCTCTTACTGTCATGCCATCCGTAAGATGCTTTTCTGTGACTGGTGAG
TACTCAACCAAGTCATTCTGAGAATAGTGTATGCGGCGACCGAGTTGCTCTTGCCCGGCGTCAATACGGG
ATAATACCGCGCCACATAGCAGAACTTTAAAAGTGCTCATCATTGGAAAACGTTCTTCGGGGCGAAAACT
CTCAAGGATCTTACCGCTGTTGAGATCCAGTTCGATGTAACCCACTCGTGCACCCAACTGATCTTCAGCA
TCTTTTACTTTCACCAGCGTTTCTGGGTGAGCAAAAACAGGAAGGCAAAATGCCGCAAAAAAGGGAATAA
GGGCGACACGGAAATGTTGAATACTCATACTCTTCCTTTTTCAATATTATTGAAGCATTTATCAGGGTTA
TTGTCTCATGAGCGGATACATATTTGAATGTATTTAGAAAAATAAACAAATAGGGGTTCCGCGCACATTT
CCCCGAAAAGTGCCACCTGACGTC
